Addgene plasmid #251498: Tol2_ISCro4_Deletion_Reporter
Purpose: Reporter plasmid for monitoring deletion activity of ISCro4 bridge recombinase in the presence of native bridge RNA or native TBL and DBL components
Depositing lab: Martin Jinek. Depositing organization: University of Zurich. Publication: Programmable genome editing in human cells using RNA-guided bridge recombinases. Pelea O, Talas A, Carrera JF, Mathis N, van de Venn L, Yeh CD, Kulcsar PI, Marquart KF, Weber Y, Gerecke SE, Harvey-Seutcheu IF, Mailander D, Pfleiderer MM, Chanez C, Corn JE, Schwank G, Jinek M. Science. 2026 Feb 5:eadz1884. doi: 10.1126/science.adz1884. PubMed 41642947.
Backbone
  Vector backbone: Addgene #200249
  Vector type: Mammalian Expression
Growth in bacteria
  Bacterial resistance: Ampicillin, 100 μg/mL
  Growth temperature: 37°C
  Growth strain: DH5alpha
  Copy number: High Copy
Gene/Insert
  Gene/Insert name: ISCro4 deletion reporter
  Species: Synthetic
  Mutation: NA
  Cloning method: Gibson Cloning
Terms and licenses: Academic/Nonprofit Terms; Industry Terms: Not Available to Industry
Depositor comments: A 70 bp is present in the f1 ori. This does not affect plasmid function.
How to cite: Tol2_ISCro4_Deletion_Reporter was a gift from Martin Jinek (Addgene plasmid # 251498 ; http://n2t.net/addgene:251498 ; RRID:Addgene_251498)
