[The description below was written by a language model from this plasmid's Addgene catalogue record and pLannotate feature annotations shown in this document.]
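Description:
Tol2_ISCro4_Deletion_Reporter is a 6.8 kb mammalian expression plasmid carrying a synthetic fluorescent reporter for the deletion activity of the ISCro4 bridge recombinase, either with its native bridge RNA or with separately supplied native target-binding loop (TBL) and donor-binding loop (DBL) components. The bacterial portion resembles a pBluescript-type backbone. It has a high-copy ColE1/pUC origin, an ampicillin resistance gene (bla) with its own promoter, a partial f1 origin, and remnants of the lac regulatory region, lacZα, the T3 promoter and the multiple cloning site. The depositor notes a 70 bp change within the f1 ori that does not affect plasmid function. The name implies Tol2 transposon arms for transposase-mediated genomic integration, but the automated annotation does not mark any Tol2 repeats, so their positions cannot be confirmed from the table.

The payload is driven by the CMV enhancer and immediate-early promoter, followed by a T7 promoter. Downstream lies an mIFP (monomeric infrared fluorescent protein) coding sequence with a partial V5 tag hit, then a bGH polyadenylation signal and a T7 terminator. Across the plasmid's circular junction, these are followed by a mammalian codon-optimised mCerulean coding sequence and an SV40 poly(A) region. This layout is consistent with a colour-switch design in which cells initially express mIFP, and excision of the mIFP–terminator segment brings mCerulean under CMV control. However, the ISCro4 target and donor recognition sites are not annotated and the record does not spell out the readout. Several short hits (HIV-1 LTR, SET1, large T antigen fragments) are probably incidental matches. The plasmid is used to monitor programmable deletions by bridge recombinases in human cells.
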