Features (pLannotate 1.2.2; 23 found; start..end, strand, type, name):
     44..763     +  CDS            mCerulean: enhanced monomeric variant of CFP (Rizzo et al., 2004) mammalian codon-optimized
    789..910     -  polyA_signal   SV40 poly(A) signal: SV40 polyadenylation signal
    933..1001    -  CDS            large T antigen (fragment): large T antigen from SV40 (simian virus 40)
   1334..1489    +  CDS            lacZα (fragment): LacZα fragment of β-galactosidase; lacZ fragment
   1496..1879    +  rep_origin     f1 ori (fragment) (sequence partly withheld): f1 bacteriophage origin of replication; arrow indicates direction of (+) strand synthesis
   1905..2009    +  promoter       AmpR promoter: bla
   2010..2870    +  CDS            AmpR: β-lactamase; bla; confers resistance to ampicillin, carbenicillin, and related antibiotics
   3041..3629    +  rep_origin     ori: high-copy-number ColE1/pMB1/pBR322/pUC origin of replication
   3812..3904    +  CDS            lacI (fragment): lac repressor; lacI; The lac repressor binds to the lac operator to inhibit transcription in E. coli. This inhibition can be relieved by adding lactose or isopropyl-β-D-thiogalactopyranoside (IPTG).
   3917..3938    +  protein_bind   CAP binding site: CAP binding activates transcription in the presence of cAMP. E. coli catabolite activator protein
   3953..3983    +  promoter       lac promoter: promoter for the E. coli lac operon
   3991..4007    +  protein_bind   lac operator: The lac repressor binds to the lac operator to inhibit transcription in E. coli. This inhibition can be relieved by adding lactose or isopropyl-β-D-thiogalactopyranoside (IPTG). lac repressor encoded by lacI
   4052..4070    +  promoter       T3 promoter: promoter for bacteriophage T3 RNA polymerase
   4083..4123    +  misc_feature   MCS (fragment): pBluescript multiple cloning site
   4468..4847    +  enhancer       CMV enhancer: human cytomegalovirus immediate early enhancer
   4848..5051    +  promoter       CMV promoter: human cytomegalovirus (CMV) immediate early promoter
   5047..5080    +  LTR            5' LTR (truncated) (fragment): truncated 5' long terminal repeat (LTR) from HIV-1
   5096..5114    +  promoter       T7 promoter: promoter for bacteriophage T7 RNA polymerase
   5251..6210    +  CDS            mIFP: naturally monomeric infrared fluorescent protein derived from a truncated bacteriophytochrome (Yu et al., 2015)
   6244..6283    +  CDS            V5 tag (fragment): epitope tag from simian virus 5
   6327..6534    +  polyA_signal   bGH poly(A) signal: bovine growth hormone polyadenylation signal
   6549..6584    +  CDS            SET1 (fragment): solubility-enhancement tag derived from T7 phage gene 10B
   6667..6712    +  terminator     T7 terminator: transcription terminator for bacteriophage T7 RNA polymerase
>Addgene plasmid #251498 | Tol2_ISCro4_Deletion_Reporter | addgene full sequence | sequence record 498828 | Addgene NGS Result
AATTCGGCTTCGAGATCTGGTCCTATCTAGCGTCGCGTTGACCATGGTGAGCAAGGGCGAGGAGCTGTTC
ACCGGGGTGGTGCCCATCCTGGTCGAGCTGGACGGCGACGTAAACGGCCACAAGTTCAGCGTGTCCGGCG
AGGGCGAGGGCGATGCCACCTACGGCAAGCTGACCCTGAAGTTCATCTGCACCACCGGCAAGCTGCCCGT
GCCCTGGCCCACCCTCGTGACCACCCTGACCTGGGGCGTGCAGTGCTTCGCCCGCTACCCCGACCACATG
AAGCAGCACGACTTCTTCAAGTCCGCCATGCCCGAAGGCTACGTCCAGGAGCGCACCATCTTCTTCAAGG
ACGACGGCAACTACAAGACCCGCGCCGAGGTGAAGTTCGAGGGCGACACCCTGGTGAACCGCATCGAGCT
GAAGGGCATCGACTTCAAGGAGGACGGCAACATCCTGGGGCACAAGCTGGAGTACAACGCCATCAGCGAC
AACGTCTATATCACCGCCGACAAGCAGAAGAACGGCATCAAGGCCAACTTCAAGATCCGCCACAACATCG
AGGACGGCAGCGTGCAGCTCGCCGACCACTACCAGCAGAACACCCCCATCGGCGACGGCCCCGTGCTGCT
GCCCGACAACCACTACCTGAGCACCCAGTCCAAGCTGAGCAAAGACCCCAACGAGAAGCGCGATCACATG
GTCCTGCTGGAGTTCGTGACCGCCGCCGGGATCACTCTCGGCATGGACGAGCTGTACAAGTAAGGCCGGC
CGCTTCGAGCAGACATGATAAGATACATTGATGAGTTTGGACAAACCACAACTAGAATGCAGTGAAAAAA
ATGCTTTATTTGTGAAATTTGTGATGCTATTGCTTTATTTGTAACCATTATAAGCTGCAATAAACAAGTT
AACAACAACAATTGCATTCATTTTATGTTTCAGGTTCAGGGGGAGGTGTGGGAGGTTTTTTAAAGCAAGT
AAAACCTCTACAAATGTGGTAAAATCGATAAGGATCGAGTATGTCGACCGATGCCCTTGAGAGCCAATTG
CATTCATTTTATGTTTCAGGTTCAGGGGGAGGTGTGGGAGGTTTTTTGATATCCCGGGTTTAAACGCATG
CAGATCTAATACTCAAGTACAATTTTAATGGAGTACTTTTTTACTTTTACTCAAGTAAGATTCTAGCCAG
ATACTTTTACTTTTAATTGAGTAAAATTTTCCCTAAGTACTTGTACTTTCACTTGAGTAAAATTTTTGAG
TACTTTTTACACCTCTGTCAAGAACCATATGCCGGTACCCAATTCGCCCTATAGGACGTCGTATTACGCG
CGCTCACTGGCCGTCGTTTTACAACGTCGTGACTGGGAAAACCCTGGCGTTACCCAACTTAATCGCCTTG
CAGCACATCCCCCTTTCGCCAGCTGGCGTAATAGCGAAGAGGCCCGCACCGATCGCCCTTCCCAACAGTT
GCGCAGCCTGAATGGCGAATGGGAC
[52 nt withheld, positions 1496-1547]
C
[91 nt withheld, positions 1549-1639]
A
[49 nt withheld, positions 1641-1689]
CCTTTGACGTTGGAGTCCACGTTCTTT
[37 nt withheld, positions 1717-1753]
ACCCTATCTCGGTCTATTCTTTTGATTTATAAGGGATTTTGCCGATTTCGGCCTATTGGTTAAAAAATGA
GCTGATTTAACAAAAATTTAACGCGAATTTTAACAAAATATTAACGCTTACAATTTAGGTGGCACTTTTC
GGGGAAATGTGCGCGGAACCCCTATTTGTTTATTTTTCTAAATACATTCAAATATGTATCCGCTCATGAG
ACAATAACCCTGATAAATGCTTCAATAATATTGAAAAAGGAAGAGTATGAGTATTCAACATTTCCGTGTC
GCCCTTATTCCCTTTTTTGCGGCATTTTGCCTTCCTGTTTTTGCTCACCCAGAAACGCTGGTGAAAGTAA
AAGATGCTGAAGATCAGTTGGGTGCACGAGTGGGTTACATCGAACTGGATCTCAACAGCGGTAAGATCCT
TGAGAGTTTTCGCCCCGAAGAACGTTTTCCAATGATGAGCACTTTTAAAGTTCTGCTATGTGGCGCGGTA
TTATCCCGTATTGACGCCGGGCAAGAGCAACTCGGTCGCCGCATACACTATTCTCAGAATGACTTGGTTG
AGTACTCACCAGTCACAGAAAAGCATCTTACGGATGGCATGACAGTAAGAGAATTATGCAGTGCTGCCAT
AACCATGAGTGATAACACTGCGGCCAACTTACTTCTGACAACGATCGGAGGACCGAAGGAGCTAACCGCT
TTTTTGCACAACATGGGGGATCATGTAACTCGCCTTGATCGTTGGGAACCGGAGCTGAATGAAGCCATAC
CAAACGACGAGCGTGACACCACGATGCCTGTAGCAATGGCAACAACGTTGCGCAAACTATTAACTGGCGA
ACTACTTACTCTAGCTTCCCGGCAACAATTAATAGACTGGATGGAGGCGGATAAAGTTGCAGGACCACTT
CTGCGCTCGGCCCTTCCGGCTGGCTGGTTTATTGCTGATAAATCTGGAGCCGGTGAGCGTGGGTCTCGCG
GTATCATTGCAGCACTGGGGCCAGATGGTAAGCCCTCCCGTATCGTAGTTATCTACACGACGGGGAGTCA
GGCAACTATGGATGAACGAAATAGACAGATCGCTGAGATAGGTGCCTCACTGATTAAGCATTGGTAACTG
TCAGACCAAGTTTACTCATATATACTTTAGATTGATTTAAAACTTCATTTTTAATTTAAAAGGATCTAGG
TGAAGATCCTTTTTGATAATCTCATGACCAAAATCCCTTAACGTGAGTTTTCGTTCCACTGAGCGTCAGA
CCCCGTAGAAAAGATCAAAGGATCTTCTTGAGATCCTTTTTTTCTGCGCGTAATCTGCTGCTTGCAAACA
AAAAAACCACCGCTACCAGCGGTGGTTTGTTTGCCGGATCAAGAGCTACCAACTCTTTTTCCGAAGGTAA
CTGGCTTCAGCAGAGCGCAGATACCAAATACTGTTCTTCTAGTGTAGCCGTAGTTAGGCCACCACTTCAA
GAACTCTGTAGCACCGCCTACATACCTCGCTCTGCTAATCCTGTTACCAGTGGCTGCTGCCAGTGGCGAT
AAGTCGTGTCTTACCGGGTTGGACTCAAGACGATAGTTACCGGATAAGGCGCAGCGGTCGGGCTGAACGG
GGGGTTCGTGCACACAGCCCAGCTTGGAGCGAACGACCTACACCGAACTGAGATACCTACAGCGTGAGCT
ATGAGAAAGCGCCACGCTTCCCGAAGGGAGAAAGGCGGACAGGTATCCGGTAAGCGGCAGGGTCGGAACA
GGAGAGCGCACGAGGGAGCTTCCAGGGGGAAACGCCTGGTATCTTTATAGTCCTGTCGGGTTTCGCCACC
TCTGACTTGAGCGTCGATTTTTGTGATGCTCGTCAGGGGGGCGGAGCCTATGGAAAAACGCCAGCAACGC
GGCCTTTTTACGGTTCCTGGCCTTTTGCTGGCCTTTTGCTCACATGTTCTTTCCTGCGTTATCCCCTGAT
TCTGTGGATAACCGTATTACCGCCTTTGAGTGAGCTGATACCGCTCGCCGCAGCCGAACGACCGAGCGCA
GCGAGTCAGTGAGCGAGGAAGCGGAAGAGCGCCCAATACGCAAACCGCCTCTCCCCGCGCGTTGGCCGAT
TCATTAATGCAGCTGGCACGACAGGTTTCCCGACTGGAAAGCGGGCAGTGAGCGCAACGCAATTAATGTG
AGTTAGCTCACTCATTAGGCACCCCAGGCTTTACACTTTATGCTTCCGGCTCGTATGTTGTGTGGAATTG
TGAGCGGATAACAATTTCACACAGGAAACAGCTATGACCATGATTACGCCAAGCGCGCAATTAACCCTCA
CTAAAGGGAACAAAAGCTGGAGCTCCACCGCGGTGGCGGCCGCTCTAGAACTAGTGGATCTGCTGGGCTT
GCTGAAGGTAGGGGGTCAAGAACCAGAGGTGTAAAGTACTTGAGTAATTTTACTTGATTACTGTACTTAA
GTATTATTTTTGGGGATTTTTACTTTACTTGAGTACAATTAAAAATCAATACTTTTACTTTTACTTAATT
ACATTTTTTTAGAAAAAAAAGTACTTTTTACTCCTTACAATTTTATTTACAGTCAAAAAGTACTTATTTT
TTGGAGATCACTTGGGCCCGGCTCGAGTAATATTAAGGTACGGGAGGTACTTGGAGCGGCCGGAATCTGC
TTAGGGTTAGGCGTTTTGCGCTGCTTCGCGATGTACGGGCCAGATATACGCGTTGACATTGATTATTGAC
TAGTTATTAATAGTAATCAATTACGGGGTCATTAGTTCATAGCCCATATATGGAGTTCCGCGTTACATAA
CTTACGGTAAATGGCCCGCCTGGCTGACCGCCCAACGACCCCCGCCCATTGACGTCAATAATGACGTATG
TTCCCATAGTAACGCCAATAGGGACTTTCCATTGACGTCAATGGGTGGAGTATTTACGGTAAACTGCCCA
CTTGGCAGTACATCAAGTGTATCATATGCCAAGTACGCCCCCTATTGACGTCAATGACGGTAAATGGCCC
GCCTGGCATTATGCCCAGTACATGACCTTATGGGACTTTCCTACTTGGCAGTACATCTACGTATTAGTCA
TCGCTATTACCATGGTGATGCGGTTTTGGCAGTACATCAATGGGCGTGGATAGCGGTTTGACTCACGGGG
ATTTCCAAGTCTCCACCCCATTGACGTCAATGGGAGTTTGTTTTGGCACCAAAATCAACGGGACTTTCCA
AAATGTCGTAACAACTCCGCCCCATTGACGCAAATGGGCGGTAGGCGTGTACGGTGGGAGGTCTATATAA
GCAGAGCTCTCTGGCTAACTAGAGAACCCACTGCTTACTGGCTTATCGAAATTAATACGACTCACTATAG
GGAGACCCAAGCTGGCTAGAGCAGGCGATAACAGTATCTTGTATTATCCCTTCCGGAGGAATTGGCTCGA
GGAATTGCCCTTGCCACAGCCATCCGCTCCCTACCTGACTCTTACTGAAGTAGTGCCCATCGCCACCATG
TCGGTACCGCTGACTACCTCAGCATTCGGCCACGCGTTTCTGGCTAACTGTGAACGCGAGCAGATCCACC
TGGCGGGCTCCATTCAGCCGCACGGTATCCTGCTGGCTGTGAAAGAGCCGGACAACGTGGTGATCCAGGC
TTCTATTAACGCTGCGGAGTTCCTGAACACCAACTCTGTTGTTGGCCGTCCGCTGCGTGACCTGGGCGGC
GATCTGCCTTTGCAGATCCTGCCGCACCTGAACGGCCCGCTGCACCTGGCTCCGATGACCCTGCGTTGTA
CCGTGGGTTCTCCGCCGCGTCGTGTGGACTGTACCATTCATCGTCCGTCTAACGGCGGCCTGATCGTAGA
ACTGGAACCAGCAACCAAGACCACTAACATTGCGCCGGCTCTGGACGGTGCGTTTCATCGTATCACTTCT
TCATCCTCCCTGATGGGCCTGTGTGACGAAACCGCGACTATTATCCGTGAGATTACTGGCTACGACCGTG
TGATGGTAGTACGTTTCGATGAAGAGGGTAATGGCCAAATTCTGTCCGAACGTCGTCGTGCGGACCTGGA
AGCGTTCCTGGGTAACCGCTACCCGGCGTCTACTATTCCGCAGATCGCTCGTCGCCTGTACGAACATAAC
CGTGTTCGCCTGCTGGTAGATGTGAACTATACTCCGGTTCCGCTACAGCCGCGCATCAGCCCGCTGAACG
GTCGTGATCTGGATATGTCCCTGTCTTGCCTGCGCTCTATGTCCCCGTGCCACCAGAAATACATGCAGGA
CATGGGCGTTGGCGCGACCCTGGTTTGCTCTCTGATGGTGTCTGGTCGTCTGTGGGGTCTGATCGCTTGC
CACCACTACGAACCGCGCTTCGTTCCGTTCCACATTCGCGCTGCTGGCGAAGCGCTGGCGGAAACTTGTG
CGATCCGCATCGCGACGCTGGAGAGCTTTGCACAGTCTCAGTCCAAATGACGGCCTCGACTAAGGGCAAT
TCGGGAGCTCGGTAAGCCTATCCCTAACCCTCTCCTCGGTCTCGATTCTAGCCATCATCACCATCACCAT
TGAAGCTCGCTGATCAGCCTCGTCTGTGCCTTCTAGTTGCCAGCCATCTGTTGTTTGCCCCTCCCCCGTG
CCTTCCTTGACCCTGGAAGGTGCCACTCCCACTGTCCTTTCCTAATAAAATGAGGAAATTGCATCGCATT
GTCTGAGTAGGTGTCATTCTATTCTGGGGGGTGGGGTGGGGCAGGACAGCAAGGGGGAGGATTGGGAAGA
CAATAGCAGGCATGCTGGGGATTCTAGAAGATCCGGCTGCTAACAAAGCCCGAAAGGAAGCTGAGTTGGC
TCTACCTGCACTGTAAGCACTTTGGCTAGCCTCGAGCCTGCAGGCTACCTGCACTGTAAGCACTTTGCAC
CGCTGAGCAATAACTAGCATAACCCCTTGGGGCCTCTAAACGGGTCTTGAGGGGTTTTTGGCACTACTTC
AGTAAGAGTCAGGCTCGCCTGAAAGGAGGAACTATATCCGGATATCCAGCGGCCGCGGTACCCTTATCAG
GCCTACGTCACAGTTCGG
